>Addgene plasmid #18417 | T4 Lysozyme P86L | addgene partial sequence | sequence record 24203 | 3primeUP
GCTACTGAAAAAGCCCGCCTCATTAGGCGGGCTCAGATCTGCTCATGTTTGACAGCTTATCATCGATAAG
CTTCGGCAATAAATTCTTGATATGTTTTCATATGTTTCCTTTAAATATTTTAATTAGTAATTGTCTATTC
AAGTAATTGTGAATATACTATCACAATTCCAAGAGAAAGTAAACAGCTTTATAGATTTTTATACGCGTCC
CAAGTGCCAGTTCTAAACGTTGTAATGACTCGTTTTGCGCGATTAGGTGTTTGATTATACCATCTACTTT
TAGCTAAGTTAACTGCTGCTTCATCCCAGCGTTTTTGTTGAAGCATACGTAAAGAGTTAGTAAATCCTGC
CACACCGGTTTCTCCCATTTGGAAAACCATATTAATCAATGCACAGCGACGAACCGCATCAAGAGAATCA
TAAACAAGTTTTAATTTAGCATTTCTCAGAATTCCGCGAACAGCAGCATCAACATCCTGATTAAAGAGTT
TTTCAGCCTCATCTTTTGTAATTACACCATTGCAATTACGCCCAATAGCTTTATCTAATTCAGATTTAGC
AGCATTAAGTGATGGACTTTTTGTAAGCAAATGACCGATGCCAATAGTGTAATAGCCTTCTGTGTCTTTA
TAGATTTTAAGTCTAAGACCTTCATCTATACGTAACATTTCAAATATATTCATAATACCTCCTAAGCATC
GATGGATCCTGTTTCCTGTGTGAATTGTTATCCGCTCACAATTCCACACATTATACGAGCCGATGATTAN
TGTCACAGGGGNAGGGGAGTAGCTGATCTGTTCCTGGTGAATGTATCGCTCCANTCCCNCATAACGAGCG
