[The description below was written by a language model from this plasmid's Addgene catalogue record.]
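Description:
T4 Lysozyme P86L is a bacterial expression plasmid built on the pHS1403 backbone (about 5 kb without insert) that carries the bacteriophage T4 lysozyme gene (gene e) with a single amino-acid substitution, proline 86 to leucine. The roughly 600 bp insert was cloned by restriction enzymes between a BamHI site at the 5′ end and a HindIII site at the 3′ end, and both sites remain intact. According to the depositor's notes, the BamHI site lies 27 bp from the start codon and the HindIII site 115 bp from the stop codon, so the fragment includes short flanking regions around the coding sequence and could be excised or swapped as a cassette. The plasmid is maintained in E. coli at high copy number under ampicillin selection. The record does not state the promoter that drives expression, the origin of replication, or whether any fusion tags are present, and no feature table is provided to clarify these.

T4 lysozyme is a small muramidase that degrades the bacterial cell wall and is a long-standing model protein for studying how point mutations affect folding, thermodynamic stability and three-dimensional structure. The record does not give a purpose, but a construct of this type would typically be used to produce the P86L variant in bacteria for purification and for biophysical or structural comparison with the wild-type enzyme. Replacing a proline is a common way to test that residue's contribution to backbone conformation and stability. The record indicates that distribution is limited to academic and nonprofit users.
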