Addgene plasmid #18417: T4 Lysozyme P86L
Depositing lab: Brian Matthews. Depositing organization: University of Oregon.
Backbone
  Vector backbone: pHS1403
  Backbone size w/o insert (bp): 5000
  Vector type: Bacterial Expression
Growth in bacteria
  Bacterial resistance: Ampicillin, 100 μg/mL
  Growth temperature: 37°C
  Growth strain: DH5alpha
  Copy number: High Copy
Gene/Insert
  Gene/Insert name: T4 Lysozyme (alt name: 1P86L)
  Species: Bacteriophage T4
  Insert size (bp): 600
  Mutation: P86L
  GenBank ID: NP_049736
  Entrez Gene: e (a.k.a. T4p123)
  Cloning method: Restriction Enzyme; 5′ cloning site BamHI (not destroyed); 3′ cloning site HindIII (not destroyed)
  Sequencing primers: 5′ na; 3′ GGCGTATCACGAGGCCC
Terms and licenses: Academic/Nonprofit Terms; Industry Terms: Not Available to Industry
Depositor comments: The BamHI site is 27 bp from the ATG and the HindIII site is 115 bp from the stop.
How to cite: T4 Lysozyme P86L was a gift from Brian Matthews (Addgene plasmid # 18417 ; http://n2t.net/addgene:18417 ; RRID:Addgene_18417)
